>Addgene plasmid #130053 | pRDAX-526 N-Tag GFP[1] L20 Tln1(rod) mCherry | addgene full sequence | sequence record 298149 | Addgene NGS Result
TTGTTTGTCTTCAAGAAGCTACCAGAGGAACTGCTTCCTTCACGACATTCAACAGACCTTGCATTCCTTT
GGCGAGAGGGGAAAGACCCCTAGGAATGCTCGTCAAGAAGACAGGGCCAGGTTTCCGGGCCCTCACATTG
CCAAAAGACGGCAATATGGTGGAAAATAACATATAGACAAACGCACACCGGCCTTATTCCAAGCGGCTTC
GGCCAGTAACGTTAGGGGGGGGGGAGGGAGAGGGGCGGATCTGAATTCTTATTGTTCCTCAAAGTTCAAG
GACTCATCCGCCTCCTTGGGTTTGGCCCTGGGCTTCAGCTGCTCCAGCTTCTTGGCTGCAGCCTCGATGG
CGGCTGCGGCTCCCAAGAGCTCATTCTCAGCAATGACAGTAGGGTCCTCTGGGTCCACCCACTCTGTTCC
TTTCATGGCTTCAGCAGCCTGGATGAGCTCAGTCACAGAGCCAGCAACCCGCTTTGAGTGTCCAGTTAGC
TGCTGCTTCAGGTCTGGGTTTGGCTTCTGAAGGGTCAGCAGCACGTGGTCCAGCAGTTCCAGGTAACCAT
TGGCACACTCCCGGCCATAGTGCAGGGCTCGGAGCCGTACATCAGGCGCCACTTCTGGGTGGAAAGCTGC
TTCCTTGCAAGCCCGAAGCATGTCCGCAATAGCCCGTCGGCTCAGATTGGCTGTGGCAATGACATCTTCC
TGTCGACAGGAATTGCCAGCAGCAACGGCTTTGGCTGTTGCCATAGTAATACCCTTGGTCATTCGGATGA
AGTCTTCAGGGGTAGAGGTCTTGGCAGGTGGCTCTGGGGAACAGAAGACCGCCAGTTCCTGACGTATGTG
CTCTGTGGTTGCCTCTAGGGCCCGTGTGCCTTTGGTGGCCTCATCTTCCACAGCCTTCACTGTCTTGAGC
AATGATGTCACATTGGTCACCATCACCTTGGCAGAGTTCTTGAGCTGCCACACTGCAGGGTCATCCCCAA
CTTTGCCCGCTGCAGCCTTCGTAGCGCTGATGAGGTCACCCAGGGCCTTGGCTACGTCCTTTACTGCATT
GATCAGCACCACCTGAGTTTCAGGGTCTTCGGCTCCTAGGCTGGCTGCACCGAGCTTGACCACATCAGCG
AGGCGGGTAATGGTGGCCACGGAGGACTGGGCGGCTTGTGCCAACTTCTCCTGGCTCCCAGCTGCATTCT
GCACTAGGACCTTGGTGTCCTCCACAAGAACCTTTGCTGTCTTTAAGATACCCTCCCGGTGGTCAGCAAA
AGTTTCAGCACCCTCACGGTTAAGTGTGCCAGCAGTAGCGAACATGATGGTGGTGTCGAGGTCAGCAATG
ATACCAGACACAGCGGAGGTGCTGCCACCGCTGGCAGAGCTCCCAGAGCCTCCGGATCCACCGCCAGGAC
TCCCGTTAAGGTCCTTGGAGAGGATGGTCTGTGTGCTCAGGTAGTGGTCATCAGGCAGATCCATGGTGGC
CTGGGAGTGGACACCTGTGGAGAGAAAGGCAAAGTGGATGTCAGTAAGACCAATAGGTGCCTATCAGAAA
CGCAAGAGTCTTCTCTGTCTCGACAAGCCCAGTTTCTATTGGTCTCCTTAAACCTGTCTTGTAACCTTGA
TACTTACCTGCCCAGTGCCTCACGACCAACTTCTGCAGCTTAAGTTCGAGACTGTTGTGTCAGAAGCACT
GACTGCGTTAGCAATTTAACTGTGATAAACTACCGCAATAAAGCTTCTAGTGATCTGACGGTTCACTAAA
CGAGCTCTGCTTATATAGACCTCCCACCGTACACGCCTACCGCCCATTTGCGTCAACGGGGCGGGGTTAT
TACGACATTTTGGAAAGTCCCGTTGATTTTGGTGCCAAAACAAACTCCCATTGACGTCAATGGGGTGGAG
ACTTGGAAATCCCCGTGAGTCAAACCGCTATCCACGCCCATTGGTGTACTGCCAAAACCGCATCACCATG
GTAATAGCGATGACTAATACGTAGATGTACTGCCAAGTAGGAAAGTCCCGTAAGGTCATGTACTGGGCAT
AATGCCAGGCGGGCCATTTACCGTCATTGACGTCAATAGGGGGCGGACTTGGCATATGATACACTTGATG
TACTGCCAAGTGGGCAGTTTACCGTAAATACTCCACCCATTGACGTCAATGGAAAGTCCCTATTGGCGTT
ACTATGGGAACATACGTCATTATTGACGTCAATGGGCGGGGGTCGTTGGGCGGTCAGCCAGGCGGGCCAT
TTACCGTAAGTTATGTAACGCGGAACTCCATATATGGGCTATGAACTAATGACCCCGTAATTGATTACTA
TTAATAACTAGTCAATAATCAATGCCAACATGGCGGTCATATTGGACATGAGCCAATATAAATGTACATA
TTATGATATAGATACAACGTATGCAATGGCCAATAGCCAATATTGATTTATGCTATATAACCAATGAATA
ATATGGCTAATGGCCAATATTGAGGCCTGGAGGCAGGCGCGGCCGCGGCCGGCCGTCGACGGCGCGCCGC
CGGCGCGCGCGTAGACGAAAGGGCCTCGTGATACGCCTATTTTTATAGGTTAATGTCATGATAATAATGG
TTTCTTAGACGTCAGGTGGCACTTTTCGGGGAAATGTGCGCGGAACCCCTATTTGTTTATTTTTCTAAAT
ACATTCAAATATGTATCCGCTCATGAGACAATAACCCTGATAAATGCTTCAATAATATTGAAAAAGGAAG
AGTATGAGTATTCAACATTTCCGTGTCGCCCTTATTCCCTTTTTTGCGGCATTTTGCCTTCCTGTTTTTG
CTCACCCAGAAACGCTGGTGAAAGTAAAAGATGCTGAAGATCAGTTGGGTGCACGAGTGGGTTACATCGA
ACTGGATCTCAACAGCGGTAAGATCCTTGAGAGTTTTCGCCCCGAAGAACGTTTTCCAATGATGAGCACT
TTTAAAGTTCTGCTATGTGGCGCGGTATTATCCCGTATTGACGCCGGGCAAGAGCAACTCGGTCGCCGCA
TACACTATTCTCAGAATGACTTGGTTGAGTACTCACCAGTCACAGAAAAGCATCTTACGGATGGCATGAC
AGTAAGAGAATTATGCAGTGCTGCCATAACCATGAGTGATAACACTGCGGCCAACTTACTTCTGACAACG
ATCGGAGGACCGAAGGAGCTAACCGCTTTTTTGCACAACATGGGGGATCATGTAACTCGCCTTGATCGTT
GGGAACCGGAGCTGAATGAAGCCATACCAAACGACGAGCGTGACACCACGATGCCTGTAGCAATGGCAAC
AACGTTGCGCAAACTATTAACTGGCGAACTACTTACTCTAGCTTCCCGGCAACAATTAATAGACTGGATG
GAGGCGGATAAAGTTGCAGGACCACTTCTGCGCTCGGCCCTTCCGGCTGGCTGGTTTATTGCTGATAAAT
CTGGAGCCGGTGAGCGTGGGTCTCGCGGTATCATTGCAGCACTGGGGCCAGATGGTAAGCCCTCCCGTAT
CGTAGTTATCTACACGACGGGGAGTCAGGCAACTATGGATGAACGAAATAGACAGATCGCTGAGATAGGT
GCCTCACTGATTAAGCATTGGTAACTGTCAGACCAAGTTTACTCATATATACTTTAGATTGATTTAAAAC
TTCATTTTTAATTTAAAAGGATCTAGGTGAAGATCCTTTTTGATAATCTCATGACCAAAATCCCTTAACG
TGAGTTTTCGTTCCACTGAGCGTCAGACCCCGTAGAAAAGATCAAAGGATCTTCTTGAGATCCTTTTTTT
CTGCGCGTAATCTGCTGCTTGCAAACAAAAAAACCACCGCTACCAGCGGTGGTTTGTTTGCCGGATCAAG
AGCTACCAACTCTTTTTCCGAAGGTAACTGGCTTCAGCAGAGCGCAGATACCAAATACTGTTCTTCTAGT
GTAGCCGTAGTTAGGCCACCACTTCAAGAACTCTGTAGCACCGCCTACATACCTCGCTCTGCTAATCCTG
TTACCAGTGGCTGCTGCCAGTGGCGATAAGTCGTGTCTTACCGGGTTGGACTCAAGACGATAGTTACCGG
ATAAGGCGCAGCGGTCGGGCTGAACGGGGGGTTCGTGCACACAGCCCAGCTTGGAGCGAACGACCTACAC
CGAACTGAGATACCTACAGCGTGAGCTATGAGAAAGCGCCACGCTTCCCGAAGGGAGAAAGGCGGACAGG
TATCCGGTAAGCGGCAGGGTCGGAACAGGAGAGCGCACGAGGGAGCTTCCAGGGGGAAACGCCTGGTATC
TTTATAGTCCTGTCGGGTTTCGCCACCTCTGACTTGAGCGTCGATTTTTGTGATGCTCGTCAGGGGGGCG
GAGCCTATGGAAAAACGCCAGCAACGGCGCGCCGCGGCCGCGCGCGTCGACGCCGGCGGCCGGCCGATCT
CCATAAGAGAAGAGGGACAGCTATGACTGGGAGTAGTCAGGAGAGGAGGAAAAATCTGGCTAGTAAAACA
TGTAAGGAAAATTTTAGGGATGTTAAAGAAAAAAATAACACAAAACAAAATATAAAAAAAATCTAACCTC
AAGTCAAGGCTTTTCTATGGAATAAGGAATGGACAGCAGGGGGCTGTTTCATATACTGATGACCTCTTTA
TAGCCAACCTTTGTTCATGGCAGCCAGCATATGGGCATATGTTGCCAAACTCTAAACCAAATACTCATTC
TGATGTTTTAAATGATTTGCCCTCCCATATGTCCTTCCGAGTGAGAGACACAAAAAATTCCAACACACTA
TTGCAATGAAAATAAATTTCCTTTATTAGCCAGAAGTCAGATGCTCAAGGGGCTTCATGATGTCCCCATA
ATTTTTGGCAGAGGGAAAAAGATCTCAGTGGTATTTGTGAGCCAGGGCATTGGCCACACCAGCCACCACC
TTCTGATAGGCAGCCTGCACCTGAGGAGTGAATTAGCGGATAACAATTTCACACAGGAAACAGCTATGAC
CATGATTACGCCAAGCGCGCAATTAACCCTCACTAAAGGGAACAAAAGCTGGGCTATTGTCTTCCCAATC
CTCCCCCTTGCTGTCCTGCCCCACCCCACCCCCCAGAATAGAATGACACCTACTCAGACAATGCGATGCA
ATTTCCTCATTTTATTAGGAAAGGACAGTGGGAGTGGCACCTTCCAGGGTCAAGGAAGGCACGGGGGAGG
GGCAAACAACAGATGGCTGGCAACTAGAAGGCACAGTCGAGGCTGATCGTACCGAGCTCGAATTCCAGGC
GGGGAGGCGGCCCAAAGGGAGATCCGACTCGTCTGAGGGCGAAGGCGAAGACGCGGAAGAGGCCGCAGAG
CCGGCAGCAGGCCGCGGGAAGGAAGGTCCGCTGGATTGAGGGCCGAAGGGACGTAGCAGAAGGACGTCCC
GCGCAGAATCCAGGTGGCAACACAGGCGAGCAGCCATGGAAAGGACGTCAGCTTCCCCGACAACACCACG
GAATTGTCAGTGCCCAACAGCCGAGCCCCTGTCCAGCAGCGGGCAAGGCAGGCGGCGATGAGTTCCGCCG
TGGCAATAGGGAGGGGGAAAGCGAAAGTCCCGGAAAGGAGCTGACAGGTGGTGGCAATGCCCCAACCAGT
GGGGGTTGCGTCAGCAAACACAGTGCACACCACGCCACGTTGCCTGACAACGGGCCACAACTCCTCATAA
AGAGACAGCAACCAGGATTTATACAAGGAGGAGAAAATGAAAGCCATACGGGAAGCAATAGCATGATACA
AAGGCATTAAAGCAGCGTATCCACATAGCGTAAAAGGAGCAACATAGTTAAGAATACCAGTCAATCTTTC
ACAAATTTTGTAATCCAGAGGTTGATTGTCGACACCTGTGGAGAGAAAGGCAAAGTGGATGTCAGTAAGA
CCAATAGGTGCCTATCAGAAACGCAAGAGTCTTCTCTGTCTCGACAAGCCCAGTTTCTATTGGTCTCCTT
AAACCTGTCTTGTAACCTTGATACTTACCTGCGGCCTCGACCTTAGCTATTCATCGGTACCTCGAGCACC
GGTTTACTTGTACAGCTCGTCCATGCCGCCGGTGGAGTGGCGGCCCTCGGCGCGTTCGTACTGTTCCACG
ATGGTGTAGTCCTCGTTGTGGGAGGTGATGTCCAACTTGATGTTGACGTTGTAGGCGCCGGGCAGCTGCA
CGGGCTTCTTGGCCTTGTAGGTGGTCTTGACCTCAGCGTCGTAGTGGCCGCCGTCCTTCAGCTTCAGCCT
CTGCTTGATCTCGCCCTTCAGGGCGCCGTCCTCGGGGTACATCCGCTCGGAGGAGGCCTCCCAGCCCATG
GTCTTCTTCTGCATTACGGGGCCGTCGGAGGGGAAGTTGGTGCCGCGCAGCTTCACCTTGTAGATGAACT
CGCCGTCCTGCAGGGAGGAGTCCTGGGTCACGGTCACCACGCCGCCGTCCTCGAAGTTCATCACGCGCTC
CCACTTGAAGCCCTCGGGGAAGGACAGCTTCAAGTAGTCGGGGATGTCGGCGGGGTGCTTCACGTAGGCC
TTGGAGCCGTACATGAACTGAGGGGACAGGATGTCCCAGGCGAAGGGCAGGGGGCCACCCTTGGTCACCT
TCAGCTTGGCGGTCTGGGTGCCCTCGTAGGGGCGGCCCTCGCCCTCGCCCTCGATCTCGAACTCGTGGCC
GTTCACGGAGCCCTCCATGTGCACCTTGAAGCGCATGAACTCCTTGATGATGGCCATGTTATCCTCCTCG
CCCTTGCTCACCATGGTTGTGGCCATATTATCATCGTGTTTTTCAAAGGAAAACCACGTCCCCGTGGTTC
GGGGGGCCTAGACGTTTTTTTAACCTCGACTAAACACATGTAAAGCATGTGTACCGAGGCCCCAGATCAG
ATCCCATACAATGGGGTACCTTCTGGGCATCCTTCAGCCCCTTGTTGAATACGCTTGAGGAGAGCCATTT
GACTCTTTCCACAACTATCCAACTCACAACGTGGCACTGGGGTTGTGCCGCCTTTGCAGGTGTATCTTAT
ACACGTGGCTTTTGGCCGCAGAGGCACCTGTCGCCAGGTGGGGGGTTCCGCTGCCTGCAAAGGGTCGCTA
CAGACG
Features (pLannotate 1.2.2; 17 found; start..end, strand, type, name):
    262..1347    -  CDS            Tln1 (fragment): TLN1_MOUSE - Also known as Tln. Experimental evidence at protein level: Swiss-Prot protein existence level 1. Probably involved in connections of major cytoskeletal structures to the plasma membrane. High molecular weight cytoskeletal protein concentrated at regions of cell-substratum contact and, in lymphocytes, at cell-cell contacts. From Mus musculus (Mouse).
   1405..1458    -  CDS            (3-F)Tyr-EGFP (fragment): (3-F)Tyr-EGFP is a basic (constitutively fluorescent) green fluorescent protein published in 2004, derived from Aequorea victoria.
   1485..1617    -  intron         chimeric intron: chimera between introns from human β-globin and immunoglobulin heavy chain genes
   1756..1955    -  promoter       CMV promoter: human cytomegalovirus (CMV) immediate early promoter
   1957..2334    -  enhancer       CMV enhancer: human cytomegalovirus immediate early enhancer
   2629..2733    +  promoter       AmpR promoter: bla
   2734..3594    +  CDS            AmpR: β-lactamase; bla; confers resistance to ampicillin, carbenicillin, and related antibiotics
   3765..4353    +  rep_origin     ori: high-copy-number ColE1/pMB1/pBR322/pUC origin of replication
   4732..4787    -  polyA_signal   β-globin poly(A) signal: rabbit β-globin polyadenylation signal (Gil and Proudfoot, 1987)
   4858..4932    -  CDS            HBB (fragment): HBB_PONPY - Experimental evidence at transcript level: Swiss-Prot protein existence level 2. Involved in oxygen transport from the lung to the various peripheral tissues. From Pongo pygmaeus (Bornean orangutan).
   4991..5009    +  promoter       T3 promoter: promoter for bacteriophage T3 RNA polymerase
   5105..5216    -  polyA_signal   bGH poly(A) signal: bovine growth hormone polyadenylation signal
   5229..5245    -  misc_feature   MCS (fragment): pUC18/19 multiple cloning site
   5249..5837    -  misc_feature   WPRE: woodchuck hepatitis virus posttranscriptional regulatory element
   5846..5978    -  intron         chimeric intron: chimera between introns from human β-globin and immunoglobulin heavy chain genes
   6027..6734    -  CDS            mCherry: mCherry is a basic (constitutively fluorescent) red fluorescent protein published in 2004, derived from Discosoma sp.. It is reported to be a very rapidly-maturing monomer with low acid sensitivity.
   6735..245     -  misc_feature   IRES2 (across the origin): internal ribosome entry site (IRES) of the encephalomyocarditis virus (EMCV)
