[The description below was written by a language model from this plasmid's Addgene catalogue record and pLannotate feature annotations shown in this document.]
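Description:
pRDAX-526 N-Tag GFP[1] L20 Tln1(rod) mCherry is a custom-built mammalian expression plasmid of about 7.1 kb designed as a protein–protein interaction assay vector for bimolecular or trimolecular fluorescence complementation (BiFC/TriFC). It is maintained in E. coli through a high-copy ColE1/pUC-type origin and selected with ampicillin via the β-lactamase gene and its native promoter.

The expression unit runs on the reverse strand of the sequenced record. A human CMV immediate-early enhancer and promoter, followed by a chimeric β-globin/immunoglobulin intron that aids transcript processing, drive a short GFP-derived fragment of only about 50 nt. This matches the "GFP[1]" split-GFP piece in the name, placed as an N-terminal tag. A short gap in the annotation, presumably the "L20" linker, separates it from a roughly 1.1 kb fragment of mouse talin-1 (Tln1), described in the record as the rod region. Immediately downstream, an EMCV IRES allows cap-independent translation of mCherry from the same transcript, so red fluorescence marks transfected cells and reports expression independently of any complementation signal. The cassette continues with a second copy of the chimeric intron, a WPRE to enhance transcript stability and expression, and a bGH polyadenylation signal. A rabbit β-globin poly(A) signal with an adjacent β-globin fragment and a T3 promoter also lie further along the backbone.

In use, the small GFP fragment fused to the talin rod would yield green fluorescence only when brought together with complementary GFP fragments carried by interaction partners. Those partner constructs and the exact Tln1 residues are not stated in the record, and the cloning sites are listed as unknown.
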