Addgene plasmid #130053: pRDAX-526 N-Tag GFP[1] L20 Tln1(rod) mCherry
Purpose: PPI (BiFC/TriFC) assay vector
Depositing lab: Gary Lewin. Depositing organization: Max-Delbrueck-Centrum fuer Molekulare Medizin (MDC).
Backbone
  Vector backbone: custom built
  Vector type: Mammalian Expression
Growth in bacteria
  Bacterial resistance: Ampicillin, 100 μg/mL
  Growth temperature: 37°C
  Growth strain: DH5alpha
  Copy number: High Copy
Gene/Insert
  Gene/Insert name: Tln1 rod
  Species: M. musculus (mouse)
  Cloning method: Restriction Enzyme; 5′ cloning site unknown (unknown if destroyed); 3′ cloning site unknown (unknown if destroyed)
Terms and licenses: Academic/Nonprofit Terms; Industry Terms: Not Available to Industry
How to cite: pRDAX-526 N-Tag GFP[1] L20 Tln1(rod) mCherry was a gift from Gary Lewin (Addgene plasmid # 130053 ; http://n2t.net/addgene:130053 ; RRID:Addgene_130053)
